>Addgene plasmid #33331 | pSG5-FLAG-CaMKK alpha with CaMKKbeta RP domain | addgene partial sequence | sequence record 43332 | T7 5'-TAATACGACTCACTATAGGG-3'
GACGACGATGACAAGCTATGGAGCGCAGTCCAGCCGTCTGCTGCCAAGACCCTCGAGCGGAACTGGTAGA
GCGGGTGGCAGCCATCAGTGTGGCCCACCTAGAAGAGGCGGAGGAGGGCCCAGAGCCTGCCAGCAATGGT
GTGGACCCCTCACCCCGGGCCAGAGCTGCCTCTGTGATCCCTGGCAGTGCTTCAAGACCCACACCAGTGC
GTCCCAGCCTCTCTGCTAGAAAGTTCTCCCTGCAGGAAAGACCAGCGGGAAGCTGTCTAGAGGCTCAGGT
TGGGCCTTACTCTACAGGACCTGCCAGTCACATGTCTCCTCGGGCTTGGCGGAGACCCACCATCGAGTCC
CACCATGTGGCCATCTCAGACACAGAGGACTGTGTGCAACTGAACCAGTACAAGCTGCAGAGTGAGATTG
GCAAGGGTGCCTATGGTGTGGTGAGGCTGGCCTACAATGAAAGGGAAGACAGACACTATGCAATGAAAGT
TCTTTCCAAAAAGAAGTTACTGAAGCAGGCCGGCTTTCCACGTCGCCCCCCACCTCGAGGTACTCGCCCA
GCTCCAGGGGGCTGCATCCAGCCCCTGCTGCCCCTGGAGCGTGTATACCAGGAGATTGCCATTTTAAAGA
AACTGGACCACGTGAATGTAGTCAAGTTGATCGAGGTCCTGGATGATCCTGCTGAAGACAATCTCTATTT
GGTGTTTGACCTCCTGAGAAAGGGACCAGTCATGGAAGTGCCCTGCGACAAGCCCTTCCCAGAGGAGCAA
GCTCGCCTCTACCTCCGGGACATCATCCTGGGCCTCGAGTACTTGCACTGCCAGAAGATTGTGCACAGGG
ACATCAAGCCGTCCAATCTGCTCCTTGGGGACGATGGGCACGTGAAGATCGCCGACTTTGGTGTCAGCAA
CCAGTTTGAGG
