>Addgene plasmid #33331 | pSG5-FLAG-CaMKK alpha with CaMKKbeta RP domain | addgene partial sequence | sequence record 45595 | pCAG-F 5'-GCAACGTGCTGGTTATTGTG-3'
TATAGGGCGAATTCGGATCCATGGACTACAAGGACGACGATGACAAAGCTATGGAGCGCAGTCCAGCCGT
CTGCTGCCAAGACCCTCGAGCGGAACTGGTAGAGCGGGTGGCAGCCATCAGTGTGGCCCACCTAGAAGAG
GCGGAGGAGGGCCCAGAGCCTGCCAGCAATGGTGTGGACCCCTCACCCCGGGCCAGAGCTGCCTCTGTGA
TCCCTGGCAGTGCTTCAAGACCCACACCAGTGCGTCCCAGCCTCTCTGCTAGAAAGTTCTCCCTGCAGGA
AAGACCAGCGGGAAGCTGTCTAGAGGCTCAGGTTGGGCCTTACTCTACAGGACCTGCCAGTCACATGTCT
CCTCGGGCTTGGCGGAGACCCACCATCGAGTCCCACCATGTGGCCATCTCAGACACAGAGGACTGTGTGC
AACTGAACCAGTACAAGCTGCAGAGTGAGATTGGCAAGGGTGCCTATGGTGTGGTGAGGCTGGCCTACAA
TGAAAGGGAAGACAGACACTATGCAATGAAAGTTCTTTCCAAAAAGAAGTTACTGAAGCAGGCCGGCTTT
CCACGTCGCCCCCCACCTCGAGGTACTCGCCCAGCTCCAGGGGGCTGCATCCAGCCCCTGCTGCCCCTGG
AGCGTGTATACCAGGAGATTGCCATTTTAAAGAAACTGGACCACGTGAATGTAGTCAAGTTGATCGAGGT
CCTGGATGATCCTGCTGAAGACAATCTCTATTTGGTGTTTGACCTCCTGAGAAAGGGACCAGTCATGGAA
GTGCCCTGCGACAAGCCCTTCCCA
