[The description below was written by a language model from this plasmid's Addgene catalogue record.]
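Description:
pSG5-FLAG-CaMKK alpha with CaMKKbeta RP domain is a mammalian expression plasmid built on the commercial pSG5 backbone (about 4.1 kb without insert). It is propagated in E. coli under ampicillin selection; the copy number is recorded as unknown, and no mammalian selection marker is listed, which fits use in transient transfection. Expression of the insert in mammalian cells is driven by the SV40 promoter. A T7 primer is listed for sequencing from the 5′ side, indicating a T7 priming site upstream of the cloning position.

The payload is an approximately 1.5 kb cDNA for rat calcium/calmodulin-dependent protein kinase kinase alpha (CaMKKalpha, Camkk1) carrying an N-terminal FLAG epitope tag, cloned as a BamHI fragment with both sites retained. Because the same enzyme flanks both ends, the cloning was non-directional. The coding sequence is a domain-swap chimera: the RP domain of CaMKKalpha (residues 167–189) was replaced by PCR-based methods with the corresponding RP domain of CaMKKbeta (residues 203–225). The FLAG tag allows the chimeric kinase to be detected by immunoblotting or recovered by immunoprecipitation.

The associated work concerns characterization of the CaMKKbeta–AMPK signaling complex. In that setting, a chimera of this kind is suited to testing whether the beta isoform's RP domain can confer beta-specific properties, such as interaction with or signaling to AMPK, on the alpha isoform. The record itself does not state the experimental outcome. No feature table was supplied, so other backbone elements are not documented here.
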