Addgene plasmid #33331: pSG5-FLAG-CaMKK alpha with CaMKKbeta RP domain
Depositing lab: Anthony Means. Depositing organization: Duke University. Publication: Characterization of the CaMKKbeta-AMPK signaling complex. Green MF, Anderson KA, Means AR. Cell Signal. 2011 Dec;23(12):2005-12. Epub 2011 Jul 23. 10.1016/j.cellsig.2011.07.014 PubMed 21807092.
Backbone
  Vector backbone: pSG5
  Backbone manufacturer: Stratagene
  Backbone size w/o insert (bp): 4100
  Vector type: Mammalian Expression
Growth in bacteria
  Bacterial resistance: Ampicillin, 100 μg/mL
  Growth temperature: 37°C
  Growth strain: DH5alpha
  Copy number: Unknown
Gene/Insert
  Gene/Insert name: Calcium/Calmodulin dependent protein kinase kinase alpha (alt names: CaMKKalpha; CaMKK1)
  Species: R. norvegicus (rat)
  Insert size (bp): 1500
  Mutation: CaMKKalpha RP domain (167-189) was replaced with CaMKKbeta RP domain (203-225) using PCR based technique
  GenBank ID: NP_113850
  Entrez Gene: Camkk1
  Promoter: SV40
  Tag / fusion protein: FLAG (N terminal on insert)
  Cloning method: Restriction Enzyme; 5′ cloning site BamHI (not destroyed); 3′ cloning site BamHI (not destroyed)
  Sequencing primers: 5′ T7
Terms and licenses: Academic/Nonprofit Terms; Industry Terms: Not Available to Industry
How to cite: pSG5-FLAG-CaMKK alpha with CaMKKbeta RP domain was a gift from Anthony Means (Addgene plasmid # 33331 ; http://n2t.net/addgene:33331 ; RRID:Addgene_33331)
